>Addgene plasmid #147313 | pnEA-NpM-HsNot9_18-293_Q | depositor full sequence | sequence record 289760 | Full Sequence
TTCTTGAAGACGAAAGGGCCTCGTGATACGCCTATTTTTATAGGTTAATGTCATGATAATAATGGTTTCT
TAGACGTCAGGTGGCACTTTTCGGGGAAATGTGCGCGGAACCCCTATTTGTTTATTTTTCTAAATACATT
CAAATATGTATCCGCTCATGAGACAATAACCCTGATAAATGCTTCAATAATATTGAAAAAGGAAGAGTAT
GAGTATTCAACATTTCCGTGTCGCCCTTATTCCCTTTTTTGCGGCATTTTGCCTTCCTGTTTTTGCTCAC
CCAGAAACGCTGGTGAAAGTAAAAGATGCTGAAGATCAGTTGGGTGCACGAGTGGGTTACATCGAACTGG
ATCTCAACAGCGGTAAGATCCTTGAGAGTTTTCGCCCCGAAGAACGTTTTCCAATGATGAGCACTTTTAA
AGTTCTGCTATGTGGCGCGGTATTATCCCGTGTTGACGCCGGGCAAGAGCAACTCGGTCGCCGCATACAC
TATTCTCAGAATGACTTGGTTGAGTACTCACCAGTCACAGAAAAGCATCTTACGGATGGCATGACAGTAA
GAGAATTATGCAGTGCTGCCATAACCATGAGTGATAACACTGCGGCCAACTTACTTCTGACAACGATCGG
AGGACCGAAGGAGCTAACCGCTTTTTTGCACAACATGGGGGATCATGTAACTCGCCTTGATCGTTGGGAA
CCGGAGCTGAATGAAGCCATACCAAACGACGAGCGTGACACCACGATGCCTGCAGCAATGGCAACAACGT
TGCGCAAACTATTAACTGGCGAACTACTTACTCTAGCTTCCCGGCAACAATTAATAGACTGGATGGAGGC
GGATAAAGTTGCAGGACCACTTCTGCGCTCGGCCCTTCCGGCTGGCTGGTTTATTGCTGATAAATCTGGA
GCCGGTGAGCGTGGGTCTCGCGGTATCATTGCAGCACTGGGGCCAGATGGTAAGCCCTCCCGTATCGTAG
TTATCTACACGACGGGGAGTCAGGCAACTATGGATGAACGAAATAGACAGATCGCTGAGATAGGTGCCTC
ACTGATTAAGCATTGGTAACTGTCAGACCAAGTTTACTCATATATACTTTAGATTGATTTAAAACTTCAT
TTTTAATTTAAAAGGATCTAGGTGAAGATCCTTTTTGATAATCTCATGACCAAAATCCCTTAACGTGAGT
TTTCGTTCCACTGAGCGTCAGACCCCGTAGAAAAGATCAAAGGATCTTCTTGAGATCCTTTTTTTCTGCG
CGTAATCTGCTGCTTGCAAACAAAAAAACCACCGCTACCAGCGGTGGTTTGTTTGCCGGATCAAGAGCTA
CCAACTCTTTTTCCGAAGGTAACTGGCTTCAGCAGAGCGCAGATACCAAATACTGTCCTTCTAGTGTAGC
CGTAGTTAGGCCACCACTTCAAGAACTCTGTAGCACCGCCTACATACCTCGCTCTGCTAATCCTGTTACC
AGTGGCTGCTGCCAGTGGCGATAAGTCGTGTCTTACCGGGTTGGACTCAAGACGATAGTTACCGGATAAG
GCGCAGCGGTCGGGCTGAACGGGGGGTTCGTGCACACAGCCCAGCTTGGAGCGAACGACCTACACCGAAC
TGAGATACCTACAGCGTGAGCTATGAGAAAGCGCCACGCTTCCCGAAGGGAGAAAGGCGGACAGGTATCC
GGTAAGCGGCAGGGTCGGAACAGGAGAGCGCACGAGGGAGCTTCCAGGGGGAAACGCCTGGTATCTTTAT
AGTCCTGTCGGGTTTCGCCACCTCTGACTTGAGCGTCGATTTTTGTGATGCTCGTCAGGGGGGCGGAGCC
TATGGAAAAACGCCAGCAACGCGGCCTTTTTACGGTTCCTGGCCTTTTGCTGGCCTTTTGCTCACATGTT
CTTTCCTGCGTTATCCCCTGATTCTGTGGATAACCGTATTACCGCCTTTGAGTGAGCTGATACCGCTCGC
CGCAGCCGAACGACCGAGCGCAGCGAGTCAGTGAGCGAGGAAGCGGAAGAGCGCCTGATGCGGTATTTTC
TCCTTACGCATCTGTGCGGTATTTCACACCGCATATATGGTGCACTCTCAGTACAATCTGCTCTGATGCC
GCATAGTTAAGCCAGTATACACTCCGCTATCGCTACGTGACTGGGTCATGGCTGCGCCCCGACACCCGCC
AACACCCGCTGACGCGCCCTGACGGGCTTGTCTGCTCCCGGCATCCGCTTACAGACAAGCTGTGACCGTC
TCCGGGAGCTGCATGTGTCAGAGGTTTTCACCGTCATCACCGAAACGCGCGAGGCAGCTGCGGTAAAGCT
CATCAGCGTGGTCGTGAAGCGATTCACAGATGTCTGCCTGTTCATCCGCGTCCAGCTCGTTGAGTTTCTC
CAGAAGCGTTAATGTCTGGCTTCTGATAAAGCGGGCCATGTTAAGGGCGGTTTTTTCCTGTTTGGTCACT
GATGCCTCCGTGTAAGGGGGATTTCTGTTCATGGGGGTAATGATACCGATGAAACGAGAGAGGATGCTCA
CGATACGGGTTACTGATGATGAACATGCCCGGTTACTGGAACGTTGTGAGGGTAAACAACTGGCGGTATG
GATGCGGCGGGACCAGAGAAAAATCACTCAGGGTCAATGCCAGCGCTTCGTTAATACAGATGTAGGTGTT
CCACAGGGTAGCCAGCAGCATCCTGCGATGCAGATCCGGAACATAATGGTGCAGGGCGCTGACTTCCGCG
TTTCCAGACTTTACGAAACACGGAAACCGAAGACCATTCATGTTGTTGCTCAGGTCGCAGACGTTTTGCA
GCAGCAGTCGCTTCACGTTCGCTCGCGTATCGGTGATTCATTCTGCTAACCAGTAAGGCAACCCCGCCAG
CCTAGCCGGGTCCTCAACGACAGGAGCACGATCATGCGCACCCGTGGCCAGGACCCAACGCTGCCCGAGA
TGCGCCGCGTGCGGCTGCTGGAGATGGCGGACGCGATGGATATGTTCTGCCAAGGGTTGGTTTGCGCATT
CACAGTTCTCCGCAAGAATTGATTGGCTCCAATTCTTGGAGTGGTGAATCCGTTAGCGAGGTGCCGCCGG
CTTCCATTCAGGTCGAGGTGGCCCGGCTCCATGCACCGCGACGCAACGCGGGGAGGCAGACAAGGTATAG
GGCGGCGCCTACAATCCATGCCAACCCGTTCCATGTGCTCGCCGAGGCGGCATAAATCGCCGTGACGATC
AGCGGTCCAGTGATCGAAGTTAGGCTGGTAAGAGCCGCGAGCGATCCTTGAAGCTGTCCCTGATGGTCGT
CATCTACCTGCCTGGACAGCATGGCCTGCAACGCGGGCATCCCGATGCCGCCGGAAGCGAGAAGAATCAT
AATGGGGAAGGCCATCCAGCCTCGCGTCGCGAACGCCAGCAAGACGTAGCCCAGCGCGTCGGCCGCCATG
CCGGCGATAATGGCCTGCTTCTCGCCGAAACGTTTGGTGGCGGGACCAGTGACGAAGGCTTGAGCGAGGG
CGTGCAAGATTCCGAATACCGCAAGCGACAGGCCGATCATCGTCGCGCTCCAGCGAAAGCGGTCCTCGCC
GAAAATGACCCAGAGCGCTGCCGGCACCTGTCCTACGAGTTGCATGATAAAGAAGACAGTCATAAGTGCG
GCGACGATAGTCATGCCCCGCGCCCACCGGAAGGAGCTGACTGGGTTGAAGGCTCTCAAGGGCATCGGTC
GAGATCCCGGTGCCTAATGAGTGAGCTAACTTACATTAATTGCGTTGCGCTCACTGCCCGCTTTCCAGTC
GGGAAACCTGTCGTGCCAGCTGCATTAATGAATCGGCCAACGCGCGGGGAGAGGCGGTTTGCGTATTGGG
CGCCAGGGTGGTTTTTCTTTTCACCAGTGAGACGGGCAACAGCTGATTGCCCTTCACCGCCTGGCCCTGA
GAGAGTTGCAGCAAGCGGTCCACGCTGGTTTGCCCCAGCAGGCGAAAATCCTGTTTGATGGTGGTTAACG
GCGGGATATAACATGAGCTGTCTTCGGTATCGTCGTATCCCACTACCGAGATATCCGCACCAACGCGCAG
CCCGGACTCGGTAATGGCGCGCATTGCGCCCAGCGCCATCTGATCGTTGGCAACCAGCATCGCAGTGGGA
ACGATGCCCTCATTCAGCATTTGCATGGTTTGTTGAAAACCGGACATGGCACTCCAGTCGCCTTCCCGTT
CCGCTATCGGCTGAATTTGATTGCGAGTGAGATATTTATGCCAGCCAGCCAGACGCAGACGCGCCGAGAC
AGAACTTAATGGGCCCGCTAACAGCGCGATTTGCTGGTGACCCAATGCGACCAGATGCTCCACGCCCAGT
CGCGTACCGTCTTCATGGGAGAAAATAATACTGTTGATGGGTGTCTGGTCAGAGACATCAAGAAATAACG
CCGGAACATTAGTGCAGGCAGCTTCCACAGCAATGGCATCCTGGTCATCCAGCGGATAGTTAATGATCAG
CCCACTGACGCGTTGCGCGAGAAGATTGTGCACCGCCGCTTTACAGGCTTCGACGCCGCTTCGTTCTACC
ATCGACACCACCACGCTGGCACCCAGTTGATCGGCGCGAGATTTAATCGCCGCGACAATTTGCGACGGCG
CGTGCAGGGCCAGACTGGAGGTGGCAACGCCAATCAGCAACGACTGTTTGCCCGCCAGTTGTTGTGCCAC
GCGGTTGGGAATGTAATTCAGCTCCGCCATCGCCGCTTCCACTTTTTCCCGCGTTTTCGCAGAAACGTGG
CTGGCCTGGTTCACCACGCGGGAAACGGTCTGATAAGAGACACCGGCATACTCTGCGACATCGTATAACG
TTACTGGTTTCACATTCACCACCCTGAATTGACTCTCTTCCGGGCGCTATCATGCCATACCGCGAAAGGT
TTTGCGCCATTCGATGGTGTCCGGGATCTCGACGCTCTCCCTTATGCGACTCCTGCATTAGGAAGCAGCC
CAGTAGTAGGTTGAGGCCGTTGAGCACCGCCGCCGCAAGGAATGGTGCATGCAAGGAGATGGCGCCCAAC
AGTCCCCCGGCCACGGGGCCTGCCACCATACCCACGCCGAAACAAGCGCTCATGAGCCCGAAGTGGCGAG
CCCGATCTTCCCCATCGGTGATGTCGGCGATATAGGCGCCAGCAACCGCACCTGTGGCGCCGGTGATGCC
GGCCACGATGCGTCCGGCGTAGAGGATCGAGATCTCGATCCCGCGAAATTAATACGACTCACTATAGGGG
AATTGTGAGCGGATAACAATTCCCCACTAGTAATAATTTTGTTTAACTTTAAGAAGGAGATATACCATGG
AAACTGAAGAAGGTAAACTGGTAATCTGGATTAACGGCGATAAAGGCTATAACGGTCTCGCTGAAGTCGG
TAAGAAATTCGAGAAAGATACCGGAATTAAAGTCACCGTTGAGCATCCGGATAAACTGGAAGAGAAATTC
CCACAGGTTGCGGCAACTGGCGATGGCCCTGACATTATCTTCTGGGCACACGACCGCTTTGGTGGCTACG
CTCAATCTGGCCTGTTGGCTGAAATCACCCCGGACAAAGCGTTCCAGGACAAGCTGTATCCGTTTACCTG
GGATGCCGTACGTTACAACGGCAAGCTGATTGCTTACCCGATCGCTGTTGAAGCGTTATCGCTGATTTAT
AACAAAGACCTGCTGCCGAACCCGCCAAAAACCTGGGAAGAGATCCCGGCGCTGGATAAAGAACTGAAAG
CGAAAGGTAAGAGCGCCCTGATGTTCAACCTGCAAGAACCGTACTTCACCTGGCCGCTGATTGCTGCTGA
CGGGGGTTATGCGTTCAAGTATGAAAACGGCAAGTACGACATTAAAGACGTGGGCGTGGATAACGCTGGC
GCGAAAGCGGGTCTGACCTTCCTGGTTGACCTGATTAAAAACAAACACATGAATGCAGACACCGATTACT
CCATCGCAGAAGCTGCCTTTAATAAAGGCGAAACAGCGATGACCATCAACGGCCCGTGGGCATGGTCCAA
CATCGACACCAGCAAAGTGAATTATGGTGTAACGGTACTGCCGACCTTCAAGGGTCAACCATCCAAACCG
TTCGTTGGCGTGCTGAGCGCAGGTATTAACGCCGCCAGTCCGAACAAAGAGCTGGCAAAAGAGTTCCTCG
AAAACTATCTGCTGACTGATGAAGGTCTGGAAGCGGTTAATAAAGACAAACCGCTGGGTGCCGTAGCGCT
GAAGTCTTACGAGGAAGAGTTGGCGAAAGATCCACGTATTGCCGCCACGATGGAAAACGCCCAGAAAGGT
GAAATCATGCCGAACATCCCGCAGATGTCCGCTTTCTGGTATGCCGTGCGTACTGCGGTGATCAACGCCG
CCAGCGGTCGTCAGACTGTCGATGAAGCCCTTAAAGACGCGCAGACTGGTACCGGCAGCGGCCTGGAAGT
TCTGTTCCAGGGGCCCCATATGCTCGAGGATAGAGAAAAGATCTATCAGTGGATCAATGAGCTGTCCAGT
CCTGAGACTAGGGAAAATGCTTTGCTGGAGCTAAGTAAGAAGCGAGAATCTGTTCCTGACCTTGCACCCA
TGCTGTGGCATTCATTTGGTACTATTGCAGCACTTTTACAGGAAATTGTAAATATTTATCCATCTATCAA
CCCACCCACCTTGACAGCACACCAGTCTAACAGAGTTTGCAATGCTCTGGCATTACTGCAATGTGTAGCA
TCACATCCAGAAACCAGGTCAGCGTTTCTCGCAGCACACATCCCACTTTTTTTGTACCCCTTTTTGCACA
CTGTCAGCAAAACACGTCCCTTTGAGTATCTCCGGCTCACCAGCCTTGGAGTTATTGGGGCCCTGGTGAA
AACAGATGAACAAGAAGTAATCAACTTTTTATTAACAACAGAAATTATCCCTTTATGTTTGCGAATTATG
GAATCTGGAAGTGAACTTTCTAAAACAGTTGCCACATTCATCCTCCAGAAGATCTTGTTAGATGACACTG
GTTTGGCTTATATATGTCAGACGTATGAGCGTTTCTCCCATGTTGCCATGATCTTGGGTAAGATGGTCCT
GCAGCTATCCAAAGAGCCTTCTGCCCGTCTGCTGAAGCATGTAGTGAGATGTTACCTTCGACTTTCAGAT
AACCCCAGGGCACGTGAAGCACTCAGACAGTGCCTCCCTGACCAGCTGAAAGACACAACCTTCGCCCAGG
TGCTAAAAGATGACACCACCACGAAACGCTGGCTTGCACAACTGGTGAAGAACCTGCAAGAGGGCCAGGT
CACCGATCCCCGGGGTTGAGGATCCTAATAGTCTAGAGCTAGCCCTAGGAGATCCGGCTGCTAACAAAGC
CCGAAAGGAAGCTGAGTTGGCTGCTGCCACCGCTGAGCAATAACTAGCATAACCCCTTGGGGCCTCTAAA
CGGGTCTTGAGGGGTTTTTTGCTGAAAGGAGGAACTATATCCGGATATCCCGCAAGAGGCCCGGCAGTAC
CGGCATAACCAAGCCTATGCCTACAGCATCCAGGGTGACGGTGCCGAGGATGACGATGAGCGCATTGTTA
GATTTCATACACGGTGCCTGACTGCGTTAGCAATTTAACTGTGATAAACTACCGCATTAAAGCTTATCGA
TGATAAGCTGTCAAACATGAGAA
Features (pLannotate 1.2.2; 20 found; start..end, strand, type, name):
    104..208     +  promoter       AmpR promoter: bla
    209..1069    +  CDS            AmpR: β-lactamase; bla; confers resistance to ampicillin, carbenicillin, and related antibiotics
   1240..1828    +  rep_origin     ori: high-copy-number ColE1/pMB1/pBR322/pUC origin of replication
   2014..2156    -  misc_feature   bom: basis of mobility region from pBR322
   2258..2449    -  CDS            rop: Rop protein, which maintains plasmids at low copy number; rop
   2466..2846    +  CDS            YPB1_ECOLX: Protein predicted: Swiss-Prot protein existence level 4. From Escherichia coli.
   3088..3712    -  CDS            TcR (fragment): tetracycline efflux protein; tet; confers resistance to tetracycline
   3727..3748    -  protein_bind   CAP binding site: CAP binding activates transcription in the presence of cAMP. E. coli catabolite activator protein
   3761..4843    -  CDS            lacI: lac repressor; lacI; The lac repressor binds to the lac operator to inhibit transcription in E. coli. This inhibition can be relieved by adding lactose or isopropyl-β-D-thiogalactopyranoside (IPTG).
   4844..4921    -  promoter       lacI promoter: lacI
   4929..5208    -  CDS            TcR (fragment): tetracycline efflux protein; tet; confers resistance to tetracycline
   5230..5248    +  promoter       T7 promoter: promoter for bacteriophage T7 RNA polymerase
   5249..5273    +  protein_bind   lac operator: The lac repressor binds to the lac operator to inhibit transcription in E. coli. This inhibition can be relieved by adding lactose or isopropyl-β-D-thiogalactopyranoside (IPTG). lac repressor encoded by lacI
   5288..5310    +  RBS            RBS: efficient ribosome binding site from bacteriophage T7 gene 10 (Olins and Rangwala, 1989)
   5321..6417    +  CDS            MBP (fragment): maltose binding protein from E. coli; malE (mutated); This version of the gene does not encode a signal sequence, so MBP will remain in the cytosol.
   6469..7296    +  CDS            CNOT9 (fragment): CNOT9_HUMAN - Also known as RCD1, RQCD1. Experimental evidence at protein level: Swiss-Prot protein existence level 1. Component of the CCR4-NOT complex which is one of the major cellular mRNA deadenylases and is linked to various cellular processes including bulk mRNA degradation, miRNA-mediated repression, translational repression during translational initiation and general transcription regulation. Additional complex functions may be a consequence of its influence on mRNA expression. Involved in down- regulation of MYB- and JUN-dependent transcription. May play a role in cell differentiatio
   7337..7386    +  CDS            SET1 (fragment): solubility-enhancement tag derived from T7 phage gene 10B
   7394..7441    +  terminator     T7 terminator: transcription terminator for bacteriophage T7 RNA polymerase
   7464..7568    -  CDS            TcR (fragment): tetracycline efflux protein; tet; confers resistance to tetracycline
   7616..7644    -  promoter       tet promoter: E. coli promoter for tetracycline efflux protein gene
