[The description below was written by a language model from this plasmid's Addgene catalogue record and pLannotate feature annotations shown in this document.]
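Description:
pnEA-NpM-HsNot9_18-293_Q is a 7,653 nt bacterial expression plasmid for producing a fragment of human CNOT9 (also known as NOT9, CAF40, RQCD1 or RCD1), residues 18–293, in E. coli. The catalogue lists the backbone as unknown, but the annotated features show a pBR322/pET-like architecture. It has a ColE1/pMB1-type origin accompanied by the bom mobility region and the rop gene, consistent with the low copy number recorded. Ampicillin selection comes from a β-lactamase gene under its own promoter. Several remnants of the tetracycline resistance gene and its promoter flank the expression cassette and the lacI region. These are fragments only, so tetracycline resistance is not expected to be functional.

Expression is driven by a T7 promoter with an adjacent lac operator and a T7 gene 10 ribosome binding site, and transcription ends at a T7 terminator. The plasmid also carries lacI with its promoter, so the cassette stays repressed until it is induced with IPTG in a host that supplies T7 RNA polymerase. The open reading frame begins with maltose binding protein lacking its signal sequence, so the protein stays in the cytosol, and this is followed by the CNOT9 coding fragment. The result is an N-terminal MBP fusion that can aid solubility and allow amylose affinity purification. The short interval between MBP and CNOT9 is not annotated, so the record does not say whether it holds a protease cleavage site. A short match to a T7 gene 10B-derived solubility tag lies downstream of the insert, and it is unclear from the table whether this is translated.

CNOT9 is a component of the CCR4-NOT deadenylase complex, and the depositor notes that the sequence is based on the human reference transcript and is equivalent to Drosophila Caf40. The stated purpose is bacterial expression of this fragment. The record does not specify any downstream application.
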