Addgene plasmid #147313: pnEA-NpM-HsNot9_18-293_Q
Purpose: Bacterial Expression of HsNot9_18-293
Depositing lab: Elisa Izaurralde. Depositing organization: Max Planck Institute for Developmental Biology.
Backbone
  Vector backbone: Unknown
  Vector type: Bacterial Expression
Growth in bacteria
  Bacterial resistance: Ampicillin, 100 μg/mL
  Growth temperature: 37°C
  Growth strain: DH5alpha
  Copy number: Low Copy
Gene/Insert
  Gene/Insert name: HsNot9_18-293 (alt names: RCD1; CT129, RCD1+, CNOT9)
  Species: H. sapiens (human)
  Entrez Gene: CNOT9 (a.k.a. CAF40, CT129, RCD-1, RCD1, RQCD1)
  Cloning method: Unknown
Terms and licenses: Academic/Nonprofit Terms; Industry Terms: Not Available to Industry
Depositor comments: sequence based on NCBI:NM_005444.1. Aequivalent to Dm Caf40 Plasmids from this collection were made available to the research community and donated after the lab closed. Please note that the sequence provided by the depositing laboratory may be theoretical/predicted or based on Sanger sequencing results. There may be discrepancies between sequencing results obtained by Addgene and the depositor sequence. If an Addgene verified sequence is not available, please contact before placing your order to request that our lab fully sequence the plasmid.
How to cite: pnEA-NpM-HsNot9_18-293_Q was a gift from Elisa Izaurralde (Addgene plasmid # 147313 ; http://n2t.net/addgene:147313 ; RRID:Addgene_147313)
